>Addgene plasmid #82210 | pDONR223_FH_WT | addgene full sequence | sequence record 164870 | Addgene NGS result
GGCAGTTCCCTACTCTCGCGTTAACGCTAGCATGGATGTTTTCCCAGTCACGACGTTGTAAAACGACGGC
CAGTCTTAAGCTCGGGCCCCAAATAATGATTTTATTTTGACTGATAGTGACCTGTTCGTTGCAACAAATT
GATGAGCAATGCTTTTTTATAATGCCAACTTTGTACAAAAAAGTTGGCATGTACCGAGCACTTCGGCTCC
TCGCGCGCTCGCGTCCCCTCGTGCGGGCTCCAGCCGCAGCCTTAGCTTCGGCTCCCGGCTTGGGTGGCGC
GGCCGTGCCCTCGTTTTGGCCTCCGAACGCGGCTCGAATGGCAAGCCAAAATTCCTTCCGGATAGAATAT
GATACCTTTGGTGAACTAAAGGTGCCAAATGATAAGTATTATGGCGCCCAGACCGTGAGATCTACGATGA
ACTTTAAGATTGGAGGTGTGACAGAACGCATGCCAACCCCAGTTATTAAAGCTTTTGGCATCTTGAAGCG
AGCGGCCGCTGAAGTAAACCAGGATTATGGTCTTGATCCAAAGATTGCTAATGCAATAATGAAGGCAGCA
GATGAGGTAGCTGAAGGTAAATTAAATGATCATTTTCCTCTCGTGGTATGGCAGACTGGATCAGGAACTC
AGACAAATATGAATGTAAATGAAGTCATTAGCAATAGAGCAATTGAAATGTTAGGAGGTGAACTTGGCAG
CAAGATACCTGTGCATCCCAACGATCATGTTAATAAAAGCCAGAGCTCAAATGATACTTTTCCCACAGCA
ATGCACATTGCTGCTGCAATAGAAGTTCATGAAGTACTGTTACCAGGACTACAGAAGTTACATGATGCTC
TTGATGCAAAATCCAAAGAGTTTGCACAGATCATCAAGATTGGACGTACTCATACTCAGGATGCTGTTCC
ACTTACTCTTGGGCAGGAATTTAGTGGTTATGTTCAACAAGTAAAATATGCAATGACAAGAATAAAAGCT
GCCATGCCAAGAATCTATGAGCTCGCAGCTGGAGGCACTGCTGTTGGTACAGGTTTAAATACTAGAATTG
GCTTTGCAGAAAAGGTTGCTGCAAAAGTGGCTGCACTTACAGGCTTGCCTTTTGTCACTGCTCCGAATAA
ATTTGAAGCTCTGGCTGCTCATGACGCTCTGGTTGAGCTCAGTGGAGCCATGAACACTACTGCCTGCAGT
CTGATGAAGATAGCAAATGATATTCGATTTTTGGGTTCTGGTCCTCGGTCAGGTCTGGGAGAATTGATCT
TGCCTGAAAATGAACCAGGAAGCAGTATCATGCCAGGCAAGGTGAACCCTACTCAGTGTGAAGCAATGAC
CATGGTTGCAGCCCAAGTCATGGGGAACCATGTTGCTGTCACTGTCGGAGGCAGCAATGGACATTTTGAG
TTGAATGTTTTCAAGCCAATGATGATTAAAAATGTGTTACACTCAGCCAGGCTGCTGGGGGATGCTTCAG
TTTCCTTTACAGAAAACTGCGTGGTGGGAATCCAGGCCAATACAGAAAGGATCAACAAGCTGATGAATGA
GTCTCTAATGTTGGTGACAGCTCTCAATCCTCATATAGGGTATGACAAGGCAGCAAAGATTGCTAAGACA
GCACACAAAAATGGATCAACCTTAAAGGAAACTGCTATCGAACTTGGCTATCTCACAGCAGAGCAGTTTG
ACGAATGGGTAAAACCTAAGGACATGCTGGGTCCAAAGTGCCCAACTTTCTTGTACAAAGTTGGCATTAT
AAGAAAGCATTGCTTATCAATTTGTTGCAACGAACAGGTCACTATCAGTCAAAATAAAATCATTATTTGC
CATCCAGCTGATATCCCCTATAGTGAGTCGTATTACATGGTCATAGCTGTTTCCTGGCAGCTCTGGCCCG
TGTCTCAAAATCTCTGATGTTACATTGCACAAGATAAAAATATATCATCATGCCTCCTCTAGACCAGCCA
GGACAGAAATGCCTCGACTTCGCTGCTACCCAAGGTTGCCGGGTGACGCACACCGTGGAAACGGATGAAG
GCACGAACCCAGTGGACATAAGCCTGTTCGGTTCGTAAGCTGTAATGCAAGTAGCGTATGCGCTCACGCA
ACTGGTCCAGAACCTTGACCGAACGCAGCGGTGGTAACGGCGCAGTGGCGGTTTTCATGGCTTGTTATGA
CTGTTTTTTTGGGGTACAGTCTATGCCTCGGGCATCCAAGCAGCAAGCGCGTTACGCCGTGGGTCGATGT
TTGATGTTATGGAGCAGCAACGATGTTACGCAGCAGGGCAGTCGCCCTAAAACAAAGTTAAACATTATGA
GGGAAGCGGTGATCGCCGAAGTATCGACTCAACTATCAGAGGTAGTTGGCGTCATCGAGCGCCATCTCGA
ACCGACGTTGCTGGCCGTACATTTGTACGGCTCCGCAGTGGATGGCGGCCTGAAGCCACACAGTGATATT
GATTTGCTGGTTACGGTGACCGTAAGGCTTGATGAAACAACGCGGCGAGCTTTGATCAACGACCTTTTGG
AAACTTCGGCTTCCCCTGGAGAGAGCGAGATTCTCCGCGCTGTAGAAGTCACCATTGTTGTGCACGACGA
CATCATTCCGTGGCGTTATCCAGCTAAGCGCGAACTGCAATTTGGAGAATGGCAGCGCAATGACATTCTT
GCAGGTATCTTCGAGCCAGCCACGATCGACATTGATCTGGCTATCTTGCTGACAAAAGCAAGAGAACATA
GCGTTGCCTTGGTAGGTCCAGCGGCGGAGGAACTCTTTGATCCGGTTCCTGAACAGGATCTATTTGAGGC
GCTAAATGAAACCTTAACGCTATGGAACTCGCCGCCCGACTGGGCTGGCGATGAGCGAAATGTAGTGCTT
ACGTTGTCCCGCATTTGGTACAGCGCAGTAACCGGCAAAATCGCGCCGAAGGATGTCGCTGCCGACTGGG
CAATGGAGCGCCTGCCGGCCCAGTATCAGCCCGTCATACTTGAAGCTAGACAGGCTTATCTTGGACAAGA
AGAAGATCGCTTGGCCTCGCGCGCAGATCAGTTGGAAGAATTTGTCCACTACGTGAAAGGCGAGATCACC
AAGGTAGTCGGCAAATAACCCTCGAGCCACCCATGACCAAAATCCCTTAACGTGAGTTACGCGTCGTTCC
ACTGAGCGTCAGACCCCGTAGAAAAGATCAAAGGATCTTCTTGAGATCCTTTTTTTCTGCGCGTAATCTG
CTGCTTGCAAACAAAAAAACCACCGCTACCAGCGGTGGTTTGTTTGCCGGATCAAGAGCTACCAACTCTT
TTTCCGAAGGTAACTGGCTTCAGCAGAGCGCAGATACCAAATACTGTTCTTCTAGTGTAGCCGTAGTTAG
GCCACCACTTCAAGAACTCTGTAGCACCGCCTACATACCTCGCTCTGCTAATCCTGTTACCAGTGGCTGC
TGCCAGTGGCGATAAGTCGTGTCTTACCGGGTTGGACTCAAGACGATAGTTACCGGATAAGGCGCAGCGG
TCGGGCTGAACGGGGGGTTCGTGCACACAGCCCAGCTTGGAGCGAACGACCTACACCGAACTGAGATACC
TACAGCGTGAGCTATGAGAAAGCGCCACGCTTCCCGAAGGGAGAAAGGCGGACAGGTATCCGGTAAGCGG
CAGGGTCGGAACAGGAGAGCGCACGAGGGAGCTTCCAGGGGGAAACGCCTGGTATCTTTATAGTCCTGTC
GGGTTTCGCCACCTCTGACTTGAGCGTCGATTTTTGTGATGCTCGTCAGGGGGGCGGAGCCTATGGAAAA
ACGCCAGCAACGCGGCCTTTTTACGGTTCCTGGCCTTTTGCTGGCCTTTTGCTCACATGTTCTTTCCTGC
GTTATCCCCTGATTCTGTGGATAACCGTATTACCGCCTTTGAGTGAGCTGATACCGCTCGCCGCAGCCGA
ACGACCGAGCGCAGCGAGTCAGTGAGCGAGGAAGCGGAAGAGCGCCCAATACGCAAACCGCCTCTCCCCG
CGCGTTGGCCGATTCATTAATGCAGCTGGCACGACAGGTTTCCCGACTGGAAAGCGGGCAGTGAGCGCAA
CGCAATTAATACGCGTACCGCTAGCCAGGAAGAGTTTGTAGAAACGCAAAAAGGCCATCCGTCAGGATGG
CCTTCTGCTTAGTTTGATGCCTGGCAGTTTATGGCGGGCGTCCTGCCCGCCACCCTCCGGGCCGTTGCTT
CACAACGTTCAAATCCGCTCCCGGCGGATTTGTCCTACTCAGGAGAGCGTTCACCGACAAACAACAGATA
AAACGAAAGGCCCAGTCTTCCGACTGAGCCTTTCGTTTTATTTGATGCCT
Features (pLannotate 1.2.2; 12 found; start..end, strand, type, name):
     38..74      -  CDS            lacZα (fragment): LacZα fragment of β-galactosidase; lacZ fragment
     91..186     +  protein_bind   attL3: mutant version of attL; recombination site for the Gateway® LR reaction LR Clonase™
    189..1718    +  CDS            FH: FUMH_HUMAN - Experimental evidence at protein level: Swiss-Prot protein existence level 1. [Isoform Cytoplasmic]: Catalyzes the dehydration of L-malate to fumarate (By similarity). Fumarate metabolism in the cytosol plays a role during urea cycle and arginine metabolism; fumarate being a by- product of the urea cycle and amino-acid catabolism (By similarity). Also plays a role in DNA repair by promoting non-homologous end-joining (NHEJ) (PubMed:20231875, PubMed:26237645). In response to DNA damage and phosphorylation by PRKDC, translocates to the nucleus and accumulates at DNA double-strand br
   1721..1819    -  protein_bind   attL2: mutant version of attL; recombination site for the Gateway® LR reaction LR Clonase™
   1837..1855    -  promoter       T7 promoter: promoter for bacteriophage T7 RNA polymerase
   2045..2068    +  promoter       Pc promoter (fragment): intI1 (promoter lies within the coding sequence); class 1 integron promoter
   2244..2300    +  CDS            GmR (fragment): gentamycin acetyltransferase; aacC1; confers resistance to gentamycin
   2307..3098    +  CDS            SmR: aminoglycoside adenylyltransferase (Murphy, 1985); aadA; confers resistance to spectinomycin and streptomycin
   3191..3779    +  rep_origin     ori: high-copy-number ColE1/pMB1/pBR322/pUC origin of replication
   3962..4054    +  CDS            lacI (fragment): lac repressor; lacI; The lac repressor binds to the lac operator to inhibit transcription in E. coli. This inhibition can be relieved by adding lactose or isopropyl-β-D-thiogalactopyranoside (IPTG).
   4109..4136    -  terminator     rrnB T2 terminator: transcription terminator T2 from the E. coli rrnB gene
   4268..4311    +  terminator     rrnB T1 terminator: Escherichia coli rrnB; transcription terminator T1 from the E. coli rrnB gene
