[The description below was written by a language model from this plasmid's Addgene catalogue record and pLannotate feature annotations shown in this document.]
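Description:
pDONR223_FH_WT is a Gateway entry clone built in the Invitrogen pDONR223 backbone and carrying the wild-type human fumarate hydratase (FH) open reading frame. It is a bacterial propagation and cloning plasmid rather than an expression vector. It replicates in E. coli from a high-copy ColE1/pUC-type origin and is selected with spectinomycin through the aadA (SmR) aminoglycoside adenylyltransferase gene. This gene lies downstream of a fragment of a class 1 integron Pc promoter and a remnant of a gentamicin resistance gene. Short lacZα and lacI fragments, the rrnB T1 and T2 terminators and a T7 promoter (on the opposite strand from the insert) are also annotated in the backbone. The sequenced record is 4,320 nt.

The FH coding sequence is annotated at about 1.5 kb and sits between two attL-type recombination sites. The automated annotation labels the upstream site attL3 and the downstream one attL2. These sites allow an LR Clonase reaction to move the ORF directionally into any compatible Gateway destination vector. The record lists no promoter for the insert, so expression depends entirely on the destination vector chosen. The clone is in the "open" configuration, with no stop codon immediately after the insert, which permits in-frame C-terminal fusion to tags or reporters supplied by the destination vector.

FH encodes the enzyme that interconverts fumarate and malate, and the annotation also notes a role in DNA double-strand break repair. The plasmid belongs to the Target Accelerator Plasmid Collection. It is the wild-type FH clone in a resource associated with systematic functional testing of rare cancer variants and with morphological profiling of gene and allele function.
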