Addgene plasmid #82210: pDONR223_FH_WT
Purpose: Gateway Donor vector containing FH , part of the Target Accelerator Plasmid Collection.
Depositing lab: Jesse Boehm & William Hahn & David Root. Depositing organization: Broad Institute. Publication: Systematic Functional Interrogation of Rare Cancer Variants Identifies Oncogenic Alleles. Kim E, Ilic N, Shrestha Y, Zou L, Kamburov A, Zhu C, Yang X, Lubonja R, Tran N, Nguyen C, Lawrence MS, Piccioni F, Bagul M, Doench JG, Chouinard CR, Wu X, Hogstrom L, Natoli T, Tamayo P, Horn H, Corsello SM, Lage K, Root DE, Subramanian A, Golub TR, Getz G, Boehm JS, Hahn WC. Cancer Discov. 2016 Jul;6(7):714-26. doi: 10.1158/2159-8290.CD-16-0160. Epub 2016 May 4. PubMed 27147599.
Backbone
  Vector backbone: pDONR223
  Backbone manufacturer: Invitrogen
  Backbone size w/o insert (bp): 2790
  Vector type: Gateway Entry vector
Growth in bacteria
  Bacterial resistance: Spectinomycin, 50 μg/mL
  Growth temperature: 37°C
  Growth strain: DH5alpha
  Copy number: High Copy
Gene/Insert
  Gene/Insert name: FH
  Species: H. sapiens (human)
  Mutation: WT
  GenBank ID: NM_000143.3
  Entrez Gene: FH (a.k.a. FMRD, HLRCC, HsFH, LRCC, MCL, MCUL1)
  Promoter: None
  Cloning method: Gateway Cloning
  Sequencing primers: 5′ M13pUC-fwd; 3′ M13-Rev
Terms and licenses: Academic/Nonprofit Terms; Industry Terms: Not Available to Industry
Depositor comments: Open state: NO stop codon immediately follows insert. Supporting reference: Systematic morphological profiling of human gene and allele function via Cell Painting. Rohban MH, et al. Elife. 2017, Mar 18;6. pii: e24060. PubMed PMID 28315521
How to cite: pDONR223_FH_WT was a gift from Jesse Boehm & William Hahn & David Root (Addgene plasmid # 82210 ; http://n2t.net/addgene:82210 ; RRID:Addgene_82210)
