>Addgene plasmid #82210 | pDONR223_FH_WT | depositor partial sequence | sequence record 155581 | Insert sequence
ATGTACCGAGCACTTCGGCTCCTCGCGCGCTCGCGTCCCCTCGTGCGGGCTCCAGCCGCAGCCTTAGCTT
CGGCTCCCGGCTTGGGTGGCGCGGCCGTGCCCTCGTTTTGGCCTCCGAACGCGGCTCGAATGGCAAGCCA
AAATTCCTTCCGGATAGAATATGATACCTTTGGTGAACTAAAGGTGCCAAATGATAAGTATTATGGCGCC
CAGACCGTGAGATCTACGATGAACTTTAAGATTGGAGGTGTGACAGAACGCATGCCAACCCCAGTTATTA
AAGCTTTTGGCATCTTGAAGCGAGCGGCCGCTGAAGTAAACCAGGATTATGGTCTTGATCCAAAGATTGC
TAATGCAATAATGAAGGCAGCAGATGAGGTAGCTGAAGGTAAATTAAATGATCATTTTCCTCTCGTGGTA
TGGCAGACTGGATCAGGAACTCAGACAAATATGAATGTAAATGAAGTCATTAGCAATAGAGCAATTGAAA
TGTTAGGAGGTGAACTTGGCAGCAAGATACCTGTGCATCCCAACGATCATGTTAATAAAAGCCAGAGCTC
AAATGATACTTTTCCCACAGCAATGCACATTGCTGCTGCAATAGAAGTTCATGAAGTACTGTTACCAGGA
CTACAGAAGTTACATGATGCTCTTGATGCAAAATCCAAAGAGTTTGCACAGATCATCAAGATTGGACGTA
CTCATACTCAGGATGCTGTTCCACTTACTCTTGGGCAGGAATTTAGTGGTTATGTTCAACAAGTAAAATA
TGCAATGACAAGAATAAAAGCTGCCATGCCAAGAATCTATGAGCTCGCAGCTGGAGGCACTGCTGTTGGT
ACAGGTTTAAATACTAGAATTGGCTTTGCAGAAAAGGTTGCTGCAAAAGTGGCTGCACTTACAGGCTTGC
CTTTTGTCACTGCTCCGAATAAATTTGAAGCTCTGGCTGCTCATGACGCTCTGGTTGAGCTCAGTGGAGC
CATGAACACTACTGCCTGCAGTCTGATGAAGATAGCAAATGATATTCGATTTTTGGGTTCTGGTCCTCGG
TCAGGTCTGGGAGAATTGATCTTGCCTGAAAATGAACCAGGAAGCAGTATCATGCCAGGCAAGGTGAACC
CTACTCAGTGTGAAGCAATGACCATGGTTGCAGCCCAAGTCATGGGGAACCATGTTGCTGTCACTGTCGG
AGGCAGCAATGGACATTTTGAGTTGAATGTTTTCAAGCCAATGATGATTAAAAATGTGTTACACTCAGCC
AGGCTGCTGGGGGATGCTTCAGTTTCCTTTACAGAAAACTGCGTGGTGGGAATCCAGGCCAATACAGAAA
GGATCAACAAGCTGATGAATGAGTCTCTAATGTTGGTGACAGCTCTCAATCCTCATATAGGGTATGACAA
GGCAGCAAAGATTGCTAAGACAGCACACAAAAATGGATCAACCTTAAAGGAAACTGCTATCGAACTTGGC
TATCTCACAGCAGAGCAGTTTGACGAATGGGTAAAACCTAAGGACATGCTGGGTCCAAAG
